Addgene plasmid #219708: L0I89-pMUTE_GG0-1
Purpose: Level 0 pMUTE promoter, GG0 and GG1 BsaI sites for golden gate assembly.
Depositing lab: Jennifer Nemhauser. Depositing organization: University of Washington.
Backbone
  Vector backbone: pCR-BluntII-TOPO
  Backbone manufacturer: Thermo fisher Scientific
  Backbone size w/o insert (bp): 3512
  Vector type: Synthetic Biology
Growth in bacteria
  Bacterial resistance: Kanamycin, 50 μg/mL
  Growth temperature: 37°C
  Growth strain: DH5alpha
  Copy number: High Copy
Gene/Insert
  Gene/Insert name: GG0-pMUTE-GG1
  Species: A. thaliana (mustard weed)
  Insert size (bp): 1738
  Mutation: WT promoter with added golden gate linkers
  Cloning method: Golden Gate
Terms and licenses: Academic/Nonprofit Terms; Industry Terms: Not Available to Industry
How to cite: L0I89-pMUTE_GG0-1 was a gift from Jennifer Nemhauser (Addgene plasmid # 219708 ; http://n2t.net/addgene:219708 ; RRID:Addgene_219708)
