[The description below was written by a language model from this plasmid's Addgene catalogue record and pLannotate feature annotations shown in this document.]
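Description:
L0I89-pMUTE_GG0-1 is a Level 0 promoter part for Golden Gate assembly, built in the pCR-BluntII-TOPO cloning backbone and classed as a synthetic biology vector. It is a bacterial storage plasmid rather than an expression or plant transformation vector. It replicates in E. coli from a high-copy ColE1/pUC-type origin and is selected with kanamycin through the Tn5-derived NeoR/KanR aminoglycoside phosphotransferase gene. The backbone also carries a BleoR (Sh ble) cassette. The remaining annotated elements are typical of this TOPO backbone: a lac promoter with its operator and CAP binding site, fragments of lacZα and of the ccdB gyrase toxin gene that together form the backbone's lethal fusion for counter-selecting empty vector, a T7 promoter adjacent to the cloning site, and short remnants of lacI, the Tn5 transposase and the bom region.

The payload is a 1,738 bp insert comprising the wild-type Arabidopsis thaliana MUTE promoter (pMUTE), unmodified except for added Golden Gate linkers. These linkers place BsaI sites at each end, designated GG0 and GG1. Because BsaI is a type IIS enzyme, digestion releases the promoter with defined overhangs for ordered ligation to downstream parts in a higher-level assembly. The feature table does not annotate the insert, but the unannotated stretch of about 1.8 kb at the start of the 5,252 nt sequence matches its expected size and position. The record does not describe downstream applications beyond supplying this promoter as a modular part, presumably for building plant transcriptional units driven by pMUTE.
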