Features (pLannotate 1.2.2; 13 found; start..end, strand, type, name):
   1808..1826    -  promoter       T7 promoter: promoter for bacteriophage T7 RNA polymerase
   1829..1976    +  CDS            lacZα (fragment): LacZα fragment of β-galactosidase; lacZ fragment
   1986..2289    +  CDS            ccdB (fragment): CcdB, a bacterial toxin that poisons DNA gyrase; ccdB; Plasmids containing the ccdB gene cannot be propagated in standard E. coli strains.
   2337..2606    +  CDS            tnpA (fragment): TN5P_ECOLX - Also known as tnp. Experimental evidence at protein level: Swiss-Prot protein existence level 1. Mediates transposition of transposon Tn5 by a 'cut and paste' mechanism. First, the monomeric transposase binds the 19 bp inverted DNA repeats flanking the transposon. Then, dimerization of the DNA- bound transposase creates a synaptic DNA complex. After nicking of the first DNA strand, excision of the transposon proceeds through a series of intermediates. The transposase then mediates the insertion of the transposon at a new site by strand transfer. The activity of the wild- type tran
   2638..3432    +  CDS            NeoR/KanR: aminoglycoside phosphotransferase from Tn5; aph(3')-II (or nptII); confers resistance to neomycin, kanamycin, and G418 (Geneticin®)
   3453..3503    -  misc_feature   bom (fragment): basis of mobility region from pBR322
   3530..3618    +  promoter       AmpR promoter (fragment): bla
   3638..4012    +  CDS            BleoR: antibiotic-binding protein; Sh ble from Streptoalloteichus hindustanus; confers resistance to bleomycin, phleomycin, and Zeocin™
   4150..4738    +  rep_origin     ori: high-copy-number ColE1/pMB1/pBR322/pUC origin of replication
   4921..5013    +  CDS            lacI (fragment): lac repressor; lacI; The lac repressor binds to the lac operator to inhibit transcription in E. coli. This inhibition can be relieved by adding lactose or isopropyl-β-D-thiogalactopyranoside (IPTG).
   5026..5047    +  protein_bind   CAP binding site: CAP binding activates transcription in the presence of cAMP. E. coli catabolite activator protein
   5062..5092    +  promoter       lac promoter: promoter for the E. coli lac operon
   5100..5116    +  protein_bind   lac operator: The lac repressor binds to the lac operator to inhibit transcription in E. coli. This inhibition can be relieved by adding lactose or isopropyl-β-D-thiogalactopyranoside (IPTG). lac repressor encoded by lacI
>Addgene plasmid #219708 | L0I89-pMUTE_GG0-1 | addgene full sequence | sequence record 435737 | Addgene NGS Result
CACTCTGTGGTCTCAGGAGCCAAACCAATCCCATACCCAAACCAGACTGAAAATTGGTTGGTTTGGTTTT
CGACCCTTGCATTGAATGTTAACCGATATCTTGATCGAACGTGAGTTTTTTTTTTTTTTTTTTTCTTGTT
TCATTGCCTTGTCGATCAATATTGTATATAACGTGATAGACCATGAACAAATTGAATATCGAAGTAGGAG
TTAGATTTCTTTACTCGTAATTAAATGGGGCATGCACCTTGCATGTCTTATACGTATTGTAGCCTAACAT
TTGCGGCTACAAACATTTGTCACCAACATTTTCATTCCAGCTGCTTCCACAGTTTTGGGACTTCGGAGAT
AATGTATATGTGGATATGCATATATGAACCATAAAAATAAACGTTTGTCCAAACAAAACCACAAATAGAA
GTGTTATCCAAGTGGGTTTGTTTCATAGAAAAAATATTGTCACTATAGCAATTTTTTTGGTTAGGTTAAA
CCTTATTTAATGAAGTTTGTAATATGAATTGAGATATTGTTAACTTTGCAAAACAGAGCCGAAATTTTAC
GAATATCTCTTTATTAAAAATAAATAATATAATTTAAGAATACTTCTCGGGAGGAATCTTAATGAGCCGT
CCAGGTAGCTGAACAACTGAACTTTATCTTTGCTCCAAAGGTTATATCAATTTATGTTTTCTTGTAGAAC
CTATATTTCATGCAAAAAGTTATCCATTAACCAATGGAAATTGGTTCCGACTAGTGATCAAGGAAAATGA
TGGAATCATCACGAATGAGAAATTTGTGGTATTAAATGACATAGTGATTAAGGAAAACAAAAAGTTGTAA
TTCAACTACAAACTATGTCGTAACTATTTATATTTTGTTACTTGTCAATGTTGTCATTTATCTTACAAAG
TCAATAGGATAGAAGATGTGAAACATAATTACACAAAAACGATGTCATATAGAAACATGCGAAATCACAT
AATCATTTCATCACTTCGAAATTTCGTAGATTTCCAATCAGATACTACCCAATATGTTTGCTAATAGTAA
GTAGTAAAAAACATATGTTACGCCAAAAAAAACGGCTTTTGATGTACTTATTTTCCTTCATCGATCCATG
AAAACTGTAAAACATCTCAATACAAACTAAACCTTTCCACCAGTATATGTCCGATTCAATGTTTTTTTAC
TTTGTGTATGTATCAGTGTATTATCTGTTAATAAAGAGTAAAAGAAATCCATTTTTTCTTGTGAGGACAC
GCGGTAATTAAGAACAAAGAAGTGGCACAAGTGTAGAAATTAAACTAGAAGTAAAAGAAGGTGGTGCAAA
GGCATGCACTCTAAATGAAAATACGATATTGAAATTCATAAAAGACCTCACGCAGTGAATGTAAATGTAA
ATGTATCCAACTTCACAAACGTGACGTATCTTTGTGTATGCATACCCTTTTCTTTACGTTGTTCTAATAC
ATATCGATAGTAATAAGAGAGAGAAAGAGAAAAATCAAGAAGAGACAAAAGAATGTCACGAGACAGCGAC
ATAGTGCATTTATGAACCTTGAAAAGAAATTCTAAACCCTAATTATCACTTGTTGTTGCGGCTGTATAAA
TACGACTTTGTTTTGAAGAATGTGTCGAACAAAGTGAAAACATAAGATCATCTTCTTCGTTGATAGATCA
ATATAGGAACTCCAGAAGAGAATCTTGATCAATTAAGTATCAATGTGAGACCATCAACGTCCTGAATTCT
GCAGATATCCATCACACTGGCGGCCGCTCGAGCATGCATCTAGAGGGCCCAATTCGCCCTATAGTGAGTC
GTATTACAATTCACTGGCCGTCGTTTTACAACGTCGTGACTGGGAAAACCCTGGCGTTACCCAACTTAAT
CGCCTTGCAGCACATCCCCCTTTCGCCAGCTGGCGTAATAGCGAAGAGGCCCGCACCGATCGCCCTTCCC
AACAGTTGCGCAGCCTATACGTACGGCAGTTTAAGGTTTACACCTATAAAAGAGAGAGCCGTTATCGTCT
GTTTGTGGATGTACAGAGTGATATTATTGACACGCCGGGGCGACGGATGGTGATCCCCCTGGCCAGTGCA
CGTCTGCTGTCAGATAAAGTCTCCCGTGAACTTTACCCGGTGGTGCATATCGGGGATGAAAGCTGGCGCA
TGATGACCACCGATATGGCCAGTGTGCCGGTCTCCGTTATCGGGGAAGAAGTGGCTGATCTCAGCCACCG
CGAAAATGACATCAAAAACGCCATTAACCTGATGTTCTGGGGAATATAAATGTCAGGCATGAGATTATCA
AAAAGGATCTTCACCTAGATCCTTTTCACGTAGAAAGCCAGTCCGCAGAAACGGTGCTGACCCCGGATGA
ATGTCAGCTACTGGGCTATCTGGACAAGGGAAAACGCAAGCGCAAAGAGAAAGCAGGTAGCTTGCAGTGG
GCTTACATGGCGATAGCTAGACTGGGCGGTTTTATGGACAGCAAGCGAACCGGAATTGCCAGCTGGGGCG
CCCTCTGGTAAGGTTGGGAAGCCCTGCAAAGTAAACTGGATGGCTTTCTTGCCGCCAAGGATCTGATGGC
GCAGGGGATCAAGCTCTGATCAAGAGACAGGATGAGGATCGTTTCGCATGATTGAACAAGATGGATTGCA
CGCAGGTTCTCCGGCCGCTTGGGTGGAGAGGCTATTCGGCTATGACTGGGCACAACAGACAATCGGCTGC
TCTGATGCCGCCGTGTTCCGGCTGTCAGCGCAGGGGCGCCCGGTTCTTTTTGTCAAGACCGACCTGTCCG
GTGCCCTGAATGAACTGCAAGACGAGGCAGCGCGGCTATCGTGGCTGGCCACGACGGGCGTTCCTTGCGC
AGCTGTGCTCGACGTTGTCACTGAAGCGGGAAGGGACTGGCTGCTATTGGGCGAAGTGCCGGGGCAGGAT
CTCCTGTCATCTCACCTTGCTCCTGCCGAGAAAGTATCCATCATGGCTGATGCAATGCGGCGGCTGCATA
CGCTTGATCCGGCTACCTGCCCATTCGACCACCAAGCGAAACATCGCATCGAGCGAGCACGTACTCGGAT
GGAAGCCGGTCTTGTCGATCAGGATGATCTGGACGAAGAGCATCAGGGGCTCGCGCCAGCCGAACTGTTC
GCCAGGCTCAAGGCGAGCATGCCCGACGGCGAGGATCTCGTCGTGACCCATGGCGATGCCTGCTTGCCGA
ATATCATGGTGGAAAATGGCCGCTTTTCTGGATTCATCGACTGTGGCCGGCTGGGTGTGGCGGACCGCTA
TCAGGACATAGCGTTGGCTACCCGTGATATTGCTGAAGAGCTTGGCGGCGAATGGGCTGACCGCTTCCTC
GTGCTTTACGGTATCGCCGCTCCCGATTCGCAGCGCATCGCCTTCTATCGCCTTCTTGACGAGTTCTTCT
GAATTATTAACGCTTACAATTTCCTGATGCGGTATTTTCTCCTTACGCATCTGTGCGGTATTTCACACCG
CATCAGGTGGCACTTTTCGGGGAAATGTGCGCGGAACCCCTATTTGTTTATTTTTCTAAATACATTCAAA
TATGTATCCGCTCATGAGACAATAACCCTGATAAATGCTTCAATAATAGCACGTGAGGAGGGCCACCATG
GCCAAGTTGACCAGTGCCGTTCCGGTGCTCACCGCGCGCGACGTCGCCGGAGCGGTCGAGTTCTGGACCG
ACCGGCTCGGGTTCTCCCGGGACTTCGTGGAGGACGACTTCGCCGGTGTGGTCCGGGACGACGTGACCCT
GTTCATCAGCGCGGTCCAGGACCAGGTGGTGCCGGACAACACCCTGGCCTGGGTGTGGGTGCGCGGCCTG
GACGAGCTGTACGCCGAGTGGTCGGAGGTCGTGTCCACGAACTTCCGGGACGCCTCCGGGCCGGCCATGA
CCGAGATCGGCGAGCAGCCGTGGGGGCGGGAGTTCGCCCTGCGCGACCCGGCCGGCAACTGCGTGCACTT
CGTGGCCGAGGAGCAGGACTGACACGTGCTAAAACTTCATTTTTAATTTAAAAGGATCTAGGTGAAGATC
CTTTTTGATAATCTCATGACCAAAATCCCTTAACGTGAGTTTTCGTTCCACTGAGCGTCAGACCCCGTAG
AAAAGATCAAAGGATCTTCTTGAGATCCTTTTTTTCTGCGCGTAATCTGCTGCTTGCAAACAAAAAAACC
ACCGCTACCAGCGGTGGTTTGTTTGCCGGATCAAGAGCTACCAACTCTTTTTCCGAAGGTAACTGGCTTC
AGCAGAGCGCAGATACCAAATACTGTTCTTCTAGTGTAGCCGTAGTTAGGCCACCACTTCAAGAACTCTG
TAGCACCGCCTACATACCTCGCTCTGCTAATCCTGTTACCAGTGGCTGCTGCCAGTGGCGATAAGTCGTG
TCTTACCGGGTTGGACTCAAGACGATAGTTACCGGATAAGGCGCAGCGGTCGGGCTGAACGGGGGGTTCG
TGCACACAGCCCAGCTTGGAGCGAACGACCTACACCGAACTGAGATACCTACAGCGTGAGCTATGAGAAA
GCGCCACGCTTCCCGAAGGGAGAAAGGCGGACAGGTATCCGGTAAGCGGCAGGGTCGGAACAGGAGAGCG
CACGAGGGAGCTTCCAGGGGGAAACGCCTGGTATCTTTATAGTCCTGTCGGGTTTCGCCACCTCTGACTT
GAGCGTCGATTTTTGTGATGCTCGTCAGGGGGGCGGAGCCTATGGAAAAACGCCAGCAACGCGGCCTTTT
TACGGTTCCTGGCCTTTTGCTGGCCTTTTGCTCACATGTTCTTTCCTGCGTTATCCCCTGATTCTGTGGA
TAACCGTATTACCGCCTTTGAGTGAGCTGATACCGCTCGCCGCAGCCGAACGACCGAGCGCAGCGAGTCA
GTGAGCGAGGAAGCGGAAGAGCGCCCAATACGCAAACCGCCTCTCCCCGCGCGTTGGCCGATTCATTAAT
GCAGCTGGCACGACAGGTTTCCCGACTGGAAAGCGGGCAGTGAGCGCAACGCAATTAATGTGAGTTAGCT
CACTCATTAGGCACCCCAGGCTTTACACTTTATGCTTCCGGCTCGTATGTTGTGTGGAATTGTGAGCGGA
TAACAATTTCACACAGGAAACAGCTATGACCATGATTACGCCAAGCTATTTAGGTGACGCGTTAGAATAC
TCAAGCTATGCATCAAGCTTGGTACCGAGCTCGGATCCACTAGTAACGGCCGCCAGTGTGCTGGAATTCA
GG
